>Addgene plasmid #213767 | pLV-HKGT1_mCherry2-NLS-PEST_Puro | addgene full sequence | sequence record 421744 | Addgene NGS Result
AATGTAGTCTTATGCAATACTCTTGTAGTCTTGCAACATGGTAACGATGAGTTAGCAACATGCCTTACAA
GGAGAGAAAAAGCACCGTGCATGCCGATTGGTGGAAGTAAGGTGGTACGATCGTGCCTTATTAGGAAGGC
AACAGACGGGTCTGACATGGATTGGACGAACCACTGAATTGCCGCATTGCAGAGATATTGTATTTAAGTG
CCTAGCTCGATACATAAACGGGTCTCTCTGGTTAGACCAGATCTGAGCCTGGGAGCTCTCTGGCTAACTA
GGGAACCCACTGCTTAAGCCTCAATAAAGCTTGCCTTGAGTGCTTCAAGTAGTGTGTGCCCGTCTGTTGT
GTGACTCTGGTAACTAGAGATCCCTCAGACCCTTTTAGTCAGTGTGGAAAATCTCTAGCAGTGGCGCCCG
AACAGGGACTTGAAAGCGAAAGGGAAACCAGAGGAGCTCTCTCGACGCAGGACTCGGCTTGCTGAAGCGC
GCACGGCAAGAGGCGAGGGGCGGCGACTGGTGAGTACGCCAAAAATTTTGACTAGCGGAGGCTAGAAGGA
GAGAGATGGGTGCGAGAGCGTCAGTATTAAGCGGGGGAGAATTAGATCGCGATGGGAAAAAATTCGGTTA
AGGCCAGGGGGAAAGAAAAAATATAAATTAAAACATATAGTATGGGCAAGCAGGGAGCTAGAACGATTCG
CAGTTAATCCTGGCCTGTTAGAAACATCAGAAGGCTGTAGACAAATACTGGGACAGCTACAACCATCCCT
TCAGACAGGATCAGAAGAACTTAGATCATTATATAATACAGTAGCAACCCTCTATTGTGTGCATCAAAGG
ATAGAGATAAAAGACACCAAGGAAGCTTTAGACAAGATAGAGGAAGAGCAAAACAAAAGTAAGACCACCG
CACAGCAAGCGGCCGCTGATCTTCAGACCTGGAGGAGGAGATATGAGGGACAATTGGAGAAGTGAATTAT
ATAAATATAAAGTAGTAAAAATTGAACCATTAGGAGTAGCACCCACCAAGGCAAAGAGAAGAGTGGTGCA
GAGAGAAAAAAGAGCAGTGGGAATAGGAGCTTTGTTCCTTGGGTTCTTGGGAGCAGCAGGAAGCACTATG
GGCGCAGCGTCAATGACGCTGACGGTACAGGCCAGACAATTATTGTCTGGTATAGTGCAGCAGCAGAACA
ATTTGCTGAGGGCTATTGAGGCGCAACAGCATCTGTTGCAACTCACAGTCTGGGGCATCAAGCAGCTCCA
GGCAAGAATCCTGGCTGTGGAAAGATACCTAAAGGATCAACAGCTCCTGGGGATTTGGGGTTGCTCTGGA
AAACTCATTTGCACCACTGCTGTGCCTTGGAATGCTAGTTGGAGTAATAAATCTCTGGAACAGATTTGGA
ATCACACGACCTGGATGGAGTGGGACAGAGAAATTAACAATTACACAAGCTTAATACACTCCTTAATTGA
AGAATCGCAAAACCAGCAAGAAAAGAATGAACAAGAATTATTGGAATTAGATAAATGGGCAAGTTTGTGG
AATTGGTTTAACATAACAAATTGGCTGTGGTATATAAAATTATTCATAATGATAGTAGGAGGCTTGGTAG
GTTTAAGAATAGTTTTTGCTGTACTTTCTATAGTGAATAGAGTTAGGCAGGGATATTCACCATTATCGTT
TCAGACCCACCTCCCAACCCCGAGGGGACCCGACAGGCCCGAAGGAATAGAAGAAGAAGGTGGAGAGAGA
GACAGAGACAGATCCATTCGATTAGTGAACGGATCTCGACGGTATCGCTAGCTTTTAAAAGAAAAGGGGG
GATTGGGGGGTACAGTGCAGGGGAAAGAATAGTAGACATAATAGCAACAGACATACAAACTAAAGAATTA
CAAAAACAAATTACAAAAATTCAAAATTTTACTAGTGATTATCGGATCAACTTTGTATAGAAAAGTTGTC
TAGAGGGGAAGATCACGCTTGGGTGGTGCAGGAGCATGGAGGTGCTCTTAATGCTCTCAATGAGAAAGGG
TTAACGGTCCTGGTTGCAGGAATAGCTGAGTCAGAGGTGGGGCTTCCTCCACTCCCCCACCCCACCCCTT
TCACCATTAGGGACTCTAGAGCGCGACTTTTTTTCCCGGCGGCCCCGCGGCTCTGCCCCTCGTGCGGTCG
CGTTCCCGGCGGCGCGGGGGGCGTGGCCTGGGCGCAGCATCTATAAAGGCGGGCGGCGGCAGAGGCGCCA
TTTTGCGAACGGCGAGCAGCGGCGGCGGCGAAGCGCCCGCCGGGGGCGGGGAGGGGGCGGGGCCATCCGC
GTGAGGCGACCCTGTTGGTCCGGAGGGGCGGGGCGAGGAGGAGGACCCGCTTGGGCGGTTCGGCTGCCCA
CAGTAACCGCTGGGTGGACCTGGCCAGCGCTCCGAACCTTCAAGTTTGTACAAAAAAGCAGGCTGCCACC
ATGGTGAGCAAGGGCGAGGAGGACAACATGGCCATCATCAAGGAGTTCATGAGGTTCAAGGTGCACATGG
AGGGCAGCGTGAACGGCCACGAGTTCGAGATCGAGGGCGAGGGCGAGGGCAGGCCCTACGAGGGCACCCA
GACCGCCAAGCTGAAGGTGACCAAGGGCGGCCCCCTGCCCTTCGCCTGGGACATCCTGAGCCCCCAGTTC
ATGTACGGCAGCAAGGCCTACGTGAAGCACCCCGCCGACATCCCCGACTACCTGAAGCTGAGCTTCCCCG
AGGGCTTCAACTGGGAGAGGGTGATGAACTTCGAGGACGGCGGCGTGGTGACCGTGACCCAGGACAGCAG
CCTGCAGGACGGCGAGTTCATCTACAAGGTGAAGCTGAGGGGCACCAACTTCCCCAGCGACGGCCCCGTG
ATGCAGTGCAGGACCATGGGCTGGGAGGCCAGCACCGAGAGGATGTACCCCGAGGACGGCGCCCTGAAGG
GCGAGATCAAGCAGAGGCTGAAGCTGAAGGACGGCGGCCACTACGACGCCGAGGTGAAGACCACCTACAA
GGCCAAGAAGCCCGTGCAGCTGCCCGGCGCCTACAACGTGGACATCAAGCTGGACATCCTGAGCCACAAC
GAGGACTACACCATCGTGGAGCAGTACGAGAGGGCCGAGGGCAGGCACAGCACCGGCGGCATGGACGAGC
TGTACAAGCTCAGATCTCGAGCTGATCCAAAAAAGAAGAGAAAGGTAGATCCAAAAAAGAAGAGAAAGGT
AGATCCAAAAAAGAAGAGAAAGGTAGGATCCACCGGATCTAGCCATGGCTTCCCGCCGGAGGTGGAGGAG
CAGGATGATGGCACGCTGCCCATGTCTTGTGCCCAGGAGAGCGGGATGGACCGTCACCCTGCAGCCTGTG
CTTCTGCTAGGATCAATGTGTAGACCCAGCTTTCTTGTACAAAGTGGTGATAATCGAATTCCGATAATCA
ACCTCTGGATTACAAAATTTGTGAAAGATTGACTGGTATTCTTAACTATGTTGCTCCTTTTACGCTATGT
GGATACGCTGCTTTAATGCCTTTGTATCATGCTATTGCTTCCCGTATGGCTTTCATTTTCTCCTCCTTGT
ATAAATCCTGGTTGCTGTCTCTTTATGAGGAGTTGTGGCCCGTTGTCAGGCAACGTGGCGTGGTGTGCAC
TGTGTTTGCTGACGCAACCCCCACTGGTTGGGGCATTGCCACCACCTGTCAGCTCCTTTCCGGGACTTTC
GCTTTCCCCCTCCCTATTGCCACGGCGGAACTCATCGCCGCCTGCCTTGCCCGCTGCTGGACAGGGGCTC
GGCTGTTGGGCACTGACAATTCCGTGGTGTTGTCGGGGAAGCTGACGTCCTTTCCATGGCTGCTCGCCTG
TGTTGCCACCTGGATTCTGCGCGGGACGTCCTTCTGCTACGTCCCTTCGGCCCTCAATCCAGCGGACCTT
CCTTCCCGCGGCCTGCTGCCGGCTCTGCGGCCTCTTCCGCGTCTTCGCCTTCGCCCTCAGACGAGTCGGA
TCTCCCTTTGGGCCGCCTCCCCGCATCGGGAATTCCCGCGGTTCGAATTCTACCGGGTAGGGGAGGCGCT
TTTCCCAAGGCAGTCTGGAGCATGCGCTTTAGCAGCCCCGCTGGGCACTTGGCGCTACACAAGTGGCCTC
TGGCCTCGCACACATTCCACATCCACCGGTAGGCGCCAACCGGCTCCGTTCTTTGGTGGCCCCTTCGCGC
CACCTTCTACTCCTCCCCTAGTCAGGAAGTTCCCCCCCGCCCCGCAGCTCGCGTCGTGCAGGACGTGACA
AATGGAAGTAGCACGTCTCACTAGTCTCGTGCAGATGGACAGCACCGCTGAGCAATGGAAGCGGGTAGGC
CTTTGGGGCAGCGGCCAATAGCAGCTTTGCTCCTTCGCTTTCTGGGCTCAGAGGCTGGGAAGGGGTGGGT
CCGGGGGCGGGCTCAGGGGCGGGCTCAGGGGCGGGGCGGGCGCCCGAAGGTCCTCCGGAGGCCCGGCATT
CTGCACGCTTCAAAAGCGCACGTCTGCCGCGCTGTTCTCCTCTTCCTCATCTCCGGGCCTTTCGACCTCA
CGTGGCCACCATGACCGAGTACAAGCCCACGGTGCGCCTCGCCACCCGCGACGACGTCCCCAGGGCCGTA
CGCACCCTCGCCGCCGCGTTCGCCGACTACCCCGCCACGCGCCACACCGTCGATCCGGACCGCCACATCG
AGCGGGTCACCGAGCTGCAAGAACTCTTCCTCACGCGCGTCGGGCTCGACATCGGCAAGGTGTGGGTCGC
GGACGACGGCGCCGCGGTGGCGGTCTGGACCACGCCGGAGAGCGTCGAAGCGGGGGCGGTGTTCGCCGAG
ATCGGCCCGCGCATGGCCGAGTTGAGCGGTTCCCGGCTGGCCGCGCAGCAACAGATGGAAGGCCTCCTGG
CGCCGCACCGGCCCAAGGAGCCCGCGTGGTTCCTGGCCACCGTCGGCGTCTCGCCCGACCACCAGGGCAA
GGGTCTGGGCAGCGCCGTCGTGCTCCCCGGAGTGGAGGCGGCCGAGCGCGCCGGGGTGCCCGCCTTCCTG
GAGACCTCCGCGCCCCGCAACCTCCCCTTCTACGAGCGGCTCGGCTTCACCGTCACCGCCGACGTCGAGG
TGCCCGAAGGACCGCGCACCTGGTGCATGACCCGCAAGCCCGGTGCCTGAGGTACCTTTAAGACCAATGA
CTTACAAGGCAGCTGTAGATCTTAGCCACTTTTTAAAAGAAAAGGGGGGACTGGAAGGGCTAATTCACTC
CCAACGAAGACAAGATCTGCTTTTTGCTTGTACTGGGTCTCTCTGGTTAGACCAGATCTGAGCCTGGGAG
CTCTCTGGCTAACTAGGGAACCCACTGCTTAAGCCTCAATAAAGCTTGCCTTGAGTGCTTCAAGTAGTGT
GTGCCCGTCTGTTGTGTGACTCTGGTAACTAGAGATCCCTCAGACCCTTTTAGTCAGTGTGGAAAATCTC
TAGCAGTAGTAGTTCATGTCATCTTATTATTCAGTATTTATAACTTGCAAAGAAATGAATATCAGAGAGT
GAGAGGAACTTGTTTATTGCAGCTTATAATGGTTACAAATAAAGCAATAGCATCACAAATTTCACAAATA
AAGCATTTTTTTCACTGCATTCTAGTTGTGGTTTGTCCAAACTCATCAATGTATCTTATCATGTCTGGCT
CTAGCTATCCCGCCCCTAACTCCGCCCATCCCGCCCCTAACTCCGCCCAGTTCCGCCCATTCTCCGCCCC
ATGGCTGACTAATTTTTTTTATTTATGCAGAGGCCGAGGCCGCCTCGGCCTCTGAGCTATTCCAGAAGTA
GTGAGGAGGCTTTTTTGGAGGCCTAGGGACGTACCCAATTCGCCCTATAGTGAGTCGTATTACGCGCGCT
CACTGGCCGTCGTTTTACAACGTCGTGACTGGGAAAACCCTGGCGTTACCCAACTTAATCGCCTTGCAGC
ACATCCCCCTTTCGCCAGCTGGCGTAATAGCGAAGAGGCCCGCACCGATCGCCCTTCCCAACAGTTGCGC
AGCCTGAATGGCGAATGGG
[124 nt withheld, positions 6040-6163]
C
[91 nt withheld, positions 6165-6255]
A
[49 nt withheld, positions 6257-6305]
CCTTTGACGTTGGAGTCCACGTTCTTT
[37 nt withheld, positions 6333-6369]
ACCCTATCTCGGTCTATTCTTTTGATTTATAAGGGATTTTGCCGATTTCGGCCTATTGGTTAAAAAATGA
GCTGATTTAACAAAAATTTAACGCGAATTTTAACAAAATATTAACGCTTACAATTTAGGTGGCACTTTTC
GGGGAAATGTGCGCGGAACCCCTATTTGTTTATTTTTCTAAATACATTCAAATATGTATCCGCTCATGAG
ACAATAACCCTGATAAATGCTTCAATAATATTGAAAAAGGAAGAGTATGAGTATTCAACATTTCCGTGTC
GCCCTTATTCCCTTTTTTGCGGCATTTTGCCTTCCTGTTTTTGCTCACCCAGAAACGCTGGTGAAAGTAA
AAGATGCTGAAGATCAGTTGGGTGCACGAGTGGGTTACATCGAACTGGATCTCAACAGCGGTAAGATCCT
TGAGAGTTTTCGCCCCGAAGAACGTTTTCCAATGATGAGCACTTTTAAAGTTCTGCTATGTGGCGCGGTA
TTATCCCGTATTGACGCCGGGCAAGAGCAACTCGGTCGCCGCATACACTATTCTCAGAATGACTTGGTTG
AGTACTCACCAGTCACAGAAAAGCATCTTACGGATGGCATGACAGTAAGAGAATTATGCAGTGCTGCCAT
AACCATGAGTGATAACACTGCGGCCAACTTACTTCTGACAACGATCGGAGGACCGAAGGAGCTAACCGCT
TTTTTGCACAACATGGGGGATCATGTAACTCGCCTTGATCGTTGGGAACCGGAGCTGAATGAAGCCATAC
CAAACGACGAGCGTGACACCACGATGCCTGTAGCAATGGCAACAACGTTGCGCAAACTATTAACTGGCGA
ACTACTTACTCTAGCTTCCCGGCAACAATTAATAGACTGGATGGAGGCGGATAAAGTTGCAGGACCACTT
CTGCGCTCGGCCCTTCCGGCTGGCTGGTTTATTGCTGATAAATCTGGAGCCGGTGAGCGTGGGTCTCGCG
GTATCATTGCAGCACTGGGGCCAGATGGTAAGCCCTCCCGTATCGTAGTTATCTACACGACGGGGAGTCA
GGCAACTATGGATGAACGAAATAGACAGATCGCTGAGATAGGTGCCTCACTGATTAAGCATTGGTAACTG
TCAGACCAAGTTTACTCATATATACTTTAGATTGATTTAAAACTTCATTTTTAATTTAAAAGGATCTAGG
TGAAGATCCTTTTTGATAATCTCATGACCAAAATCCCTTAACGTGAGTTTTCGTTCCACTGAGCGTCAGA
CCCCGTAGAAAAGATCAAAGGATCTTCTTGAGATCCTTTTTTTCTGCGCGTAATCTGCTGCTTGCAAACA
AAAAAACCACCGCTACCAGCGGTGGTTTGTTTGCCGGATCAAGAGCTACCAACTCTTTTTCCGAAGGTAA
CTGGCTTCAGCAGAGCGCAGATACCAAATACTGTTCTTCTAGTGTAGCCGTAGTTAGGCCACCACTTCAA
GAACTCTGTAGCACCGCCTACATACCTCGCTCTGCTAATCCTGTTACCAGTGGCTGCTGCCAGTGGCGAT
AAGTCGTGTCTTACCGGGTTGGACTCAAGACGATAGTTACCGGATAAGGCGCAGCGGTCGGGCTGAACGG
GGGGTTCGTGCACACAGCCCAGCTTGGAGCGAACGACCTACACCGAACTGAGATACCTACAGCGTGAGCT
ATGAGAAAGCGCCACGCTTCCCGAAGAGAGAAAGGCGGACAGGTATCCGGTAAGCGGCAGGGTCGGAACA
GGAGAGCGCACGAGGGAGCTTCCAGGGGGAAACGCCTGGTATCTTTATAGTCCTGTCGGGTTTCGCCACC
TCTGACTTGAGCGTCGATTTTTGTGATGCTCGTCAGGGGGGCGGAGCCTATGGAAAAACGCCAGCAACGC
GGCCTTTTTACGGTTCCTGGCCTTTTGCTGGCCTTTTGCTCACATGTTCTTTCCTGCGTTATCCCCTGAT
TCTGTGGATAACCGTATTACCGCCTTTGAGTGAGCTGATACCGCTCGCCGCAGCCGAACGACCGAGCGCA
GCGAGTCAGTGAGCGAGGAAGCGGAAGAGCGCCCAATACGCAAACCGCCTCTCCCCGCGCGTTGGCCGAT
TCATTAATGCAGCTGGCACGACAGGTTTCCCGACTGGAAAGCGGGCAGTGAGCGCAACGCAATTAATGTG
AGTTAGCTCACTCATTAGGCACCCCAGGCTTTACACTTTATGCTTCCGGCTCGTATGTTGTGTGGAATTG
TGAGCGGATAACAATTTCACACAGGAAACAGCTATGACCATGATTACGCCAAGCGCGCAATTAACCCTCA
CTAAAGGGAACAAAAGCTGGAGCTGCAAGCTT
Features (pLannotate 1.2.2; 34 found; start..end, strand, type, name):
      3..229     +  promoter       RSV promoter: Rous sarcoma virus enhancer/promoter
    230..410     +  LTR            5' LTR (truncated): truncated 5' long terminal repeat (LTR) from HIV-1
    457..582     +  misc_feature   HIV-1 Ψ: packaging signal of human immunodeficiency virus type 1
    566..929     +  CDS            HIV-1 gag (fragment): gag protein from human immunodeficiency virus 1; gag
   1075..1308    +  misc_feature   RRE: The Rev response element (RRE) of HIV-1 allows for Rev-dependent mRNA export from the nucleus to the cytoplasm.
   1685..1785    +  CDS            Rev (fragment): human immunodeficiency virus 1 (HIV-1) Rev protein; rev; enhances nuclear export of unspliced and incompletely spliced viral mRNAs
   1803..1920    +  misc_feature   cPPT/CTS: central polypurine tract and central termination sequence of HIV-1
   1938..1958    +  protein_bind   attB4: mutant version of attB; core recombination site for the Gateway® BP reaction BP Clonase™
   2299..2418    +  CDS            NFKBIE (fragment): IKBE_HUMAN - Also known as IKBE. Experimental evidence at protein level: Swiss-Prot protein existence level 1. Inhibits NF-kappa-B by complexing with and trapping it in the cytoplasm. Inhibits DNA-binding of NF-kappa-B p50-p65 and p50-c-Rel complexes. From Homo sapiens (Human).
   2421..2441    +  protein_bind   attB1: mutant version of attB; core recombination site for the Gateway® BP reaction BP Clonase™
   2451..3158    +  CDS            mCherry2: mCherry2 is a basic (constitutively fluorescent) red fluorescent protein published in 2017, derived from Discosoma sp.. It has very low acid sensitivity.
   3177..3197    +  CDS            SV40 NLS: nuclear localization signal of SV40 (simian virus 40) large T antigen
   3201..3221    +  CDS            SV40 NLS: nuclear localization signal of SV40 (simian virus 40) large T antigen
   3225..3245    +  CDS            SV40 NLS: nuclear localization signal of SV40 (simian virus 40) large T antigen
   3260..3383    +  CDS            d2EYFP (fragment): EYFP destabilized by residues 422-461 of mouse ornithine decarboxylase, giving an in vivo half-life of ~2 hours mammalian codon-optimized
   3384..3408    -  protein_bind   attB2: mutant version of attB; recombination site for the Gateway® BP reaction BP Clonase™
   3426..4014    +  misc_feature   WPRE: woodchuck hepatitis virus posttranscriptional regulatory element
   4045..4544    +  promoter       PGK promoter: mouse phosphoglycerate kinase 1 promoter
   4561..5160    +  CDS            PuroR: puromycin N-acetyltransferase; pac from Streptomyces alboniger; confers resistance to puromycin
   5150..5230    +  CDS            nef (fragment): NEF_HV1Z2 - Experimental evidence at protein level: Swiss-Prot protein existence level 1. Extracellular Nef protein targets CD4(+) T-lymphocytes for apoptosis by interacting with CXCR4 surface receptors. From Human immunodeficiency virus type 1 group M subtype D (isolate Z2/CDC-Z34) (HIV-1).
   5232..5465    +  LTR            3' LTR (ΔU3): self-inactivating 3' long terminal repeat (LTR) from HIV-1
   5537..5658    +  polyA_signal   SV40 poly(A) signal: SV40 polyadenylation signal
   5698..5833    +  rep_origin     SV40 ori: SV40 origin of replication
   5854..5872    -  promoter       T7 promoter: promoter for bacteriophage T7 RNA polymerase
   5880..6035    +  CDS            lacZα (fragment): LacZα fragment of β-galactosidase; lacZ fragment
   6040..6468    +  rep_origin     f1 ori (sequence partly withheld): f1 bacteriophage origin of replication; arrow indicates direction of (+) strand synthesis
   6521..6625    +  promoter       AmpR promoter: bla
   6626..7486    +  CDS            AmpR: β-lactamase; bla; confers resistance to ampicillin, carbenicillin, and related antibiotics
   7657..8245    +  rep_origin     ori: high-copy-number ColE1/pMB1/pBR322/pUC origin of replication
   8428..8520    +  CDS            lacI (fragment): lac repressor; lacI; The lac repressor binds to the lac operator to inhibit transcription in E. coli. This inhibition can be relieved by adding lactose or isopropyl-β-D-thiogalactopyranoside (IPTG).
   8533..8554    +  protein_bind   CAP binding site: CAP binding activates transcription in the presence of cAMP. E. coli catabolite activator protein
   8569..8599    +  promoter       lac promoter: promoter for the E. coli lac operon
   8607..8623    +  protein_bind   lac operator: The lac repressor binds to the lac operator to inhibit transcription in E. coli. This inhibition can be relieved by adding lactose or isopropyl-β-D-thiogalactopyranoside (IPTG). lac repressor encoded by lacI
   8668..8686    +  promoter       T3 promoter: promoter for bacteriophage T3 RNA polymerase
