[The description below was written by a language model from this plasmid's Addgene catalogue record and pLannotate feature annotations shown in this document.]
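Description:
pLV-HKGT1_mCherry2-NLS-PEST_Puro is a third-generation-style, self-inactivating HIV-1 lentiviral reporter vector built on a commercial Gateway-assembled lentiviral expression backbone. In bacteria it is maintained through a high-copy ColE1/pUC origin and selected with ampicillin (AmpR); an f1 origin and remnants of a lac/T7/T3 cloning region are also present. For virus production, an RSV promoter fused to a truncated 5' LTR drives the genomic RNA. This RNA carries the Ψ packaging signal with a gag fragment, the RRE for Rev-dependent nuclear export, the cPPT/CTS and a ΔU3 3' LTR, followed by an SV40 polyadenylation signal and SV40 origin.

The payload sits between Gateway attB sites. The region between attB4 and attB1 holds HKGT1, a synthetic cis-regulatory sequence of human origin listed as 462 bp. According to the record, it was designed from a shortlist of housekeeping-like signature and transcription factor genes taken from the Tabula Sapiens and Tabula Muris atlases. The annotation software labels part of this region as an NFKBIE fragment, which probably reflects sequence similarity of a genomic segment rather than an expressed coding sequence. The table annotates no separate minimal promoter.

HKGT1 controls mCherry2 fused to three copies of the SV40 NLS and an ornithine decarboxylase-derived PEST degron (annotated as a d2EYFP fragment). The result is a nuclear, short-lived red signal that follows current regulatory activity rather than accumulated protein. A WPRE downstream enhances transcript expression. A separate mouse PGK promoter drives puromycin N-acetyltransferase, so transduced mammalian cells can be selected independently of reporter activity. The construct serves as a housekeeping-like fluorescent reporter within a system for genetic tracing of cell identities and state changes.
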