Addgene plasmid #213767: pLV-HKGT1_mCherry2-NLS-PEST_Puro
Purpose: Fluorescent reporter designed on shortlist of Housekeeping-like signature and transcription factor genes from Tabula Sapiens and Tabula Muris databases.
Depositing lab: Gaetano Gargiulo. Depositing organization: Max-Delbrueck-Centrum fuer Molekulare Medizin (MDC). Publication: Logical design of synthetic cis-regulatory DNA for genetic tracing of cell identities and state changes. Company C, Schmitt MJ, Dramaretska Y, Serresi M, Kertalli S, Jiang B, Yin JA, Aguzzi A, Barozzi I, Gargiulo G. Nat Commun. 2024 Feb 5;15(1):897. doi: 10.1038/s41467-024-45069-6. PubMed 38316783.
Backbone
  Vector backbone: Lentiviral Gene Expression Vector
  Backbone manufacturer: VectorBuilder Inc.
  Backbone size w/o insert (bp): 8249
  Vector type: Lentiviral, Synthetic Biology
  Selectable markers: Puromycin
Growth in bacteria
  Bacterial resistance: Ampicillin, 100 μg/mL
  Growth temperature: 37°C
  Growth strain: NEB Stable
  Copy number: High Copy
Gene/Insert
  Gene/Insert name: HKGT1_mCherry2-NLS-PEST
  Species: H. sapiens (human)
  Insert size (bp): 462
  Cloning method: Unknown
Terms and licenses: Academic/Nonprofit Terms; Industry Terms: Not Available to Industry
How to cite: pLV-HKGT1_mCherry2-NLS-PEST_Puro was a gift from Gaetano Gargiulo (Addgene plasmid # 213767 ; http://n2t.net/addgene:213767 ; RRID:Addgene_213767)
