>Addgene plasmid #213767 | pLV-HKGT1_mCherry2-NLS-PEST_Puro | depositor partial sequence | sequence record 416882 | HKGT1
TCTAGAGGGGAAGATCACGCTTGGGTGGTGCAGGAGCATGGAGGTGCTCTTAATGCTCTCAATGAGAAAG
GGTTAACGGTCCTGGTTGCAGGAATAGCTGAGTCAGAGGTGGGGCTTCCTCCACTCCCCCACCCCACCCC
TTTCACCATTAGGGACTCTAGAGCGCGACTTTTTTTCCCGGCGGCCCCGCGGCTCTGCCCCTCGTGCGGT
CGCGTTCCCGGCGGCGCGGGGGGCGTGGCCTGGGCGCAGCATCTATAAAGGCGGGCGGCGGCAGAGGCGC
CATTTTGCGAACGGCGAGCAGCGGCGGCGGCGAAGCGCCCGCCGGGGGCGGGGAGGGGGCGGGGCCATCC
GCGTGAGGCGACCCTGTTGGTCCGGAGGGGCGGGGCGAGGAGGAGGACCCGCTTGGGCGGTTCGGCTGCC
CACAGTAACCGCTGGGTGGACCTGGCCAGCGCTCCGAACCTT
